>Addgene plasmid #229929 | AiP15028 - pAAV-AiE1404m-minBG-SYFP2-P2A-3XFLAG-10aa-H2B-WPRE3-BGHpA (Alias: CN5028) | addgene full sequence | sequence record 460626 | Addgene NGS Result
CCTGCAGGCAGCTGCGCGCTCGCTCGCTCACTGAGGCCGCCCGGGCGTCGGGCGACCTTTGGTCGCCCGG
CCTCAGTGAGCGAGCGAGCGCGCAGAGAGGGAGTGGCCAACTCCATCACTAGGGGTTCCTGCGGCCGCAC
GCGTATGTATAAGATGACTACTGGCCTATATTTACCTGACAAGAATCTATTCCTCCTTCTTCATATCCTG
CACATATCATACTTTCAGTGATGTTGTATTCTGGCAGCTGTTGCTGGCACTTTTCATTGGATATAAGAGG
AACATCAGCTTCTTTCAGCACATCAACAGTAGAACCTGCTTGAAATGGGAAATGCAGACAGCCAGTCAGT
AATGATTAACAGGCATCCTCGAATGAAACGCCATCCATCTGATTTATCCCAGCATTTTGCTCTCATTATC
AAGTACTATGTGGATGTATAATGGAACTAACTACCAACCTTGCACTTTCAAGTACATAATAAACCCATCT
GTGCACTTTGGTAAATGGAGAGCATTTCTTTCTTCCTTTCCTAAGGGGTAGTAAGAATTGTGGATTGGAC
TAGGGTGGTCTTTTAGGCATTCTCAGTATTTTTTAAAGAGTTACAGTGTTGCTGGTAGAAAGGAAGTCTG
CCAGCACAAAGTGTTCATTCATGGAAATCAGCACAGATTTGGATATCCAGAAGAGCTTTTCATCCAGCAC
CTGAGGAGGTGCTCCCTCCTGTATAAAGGCATTCAGCTCCTTTGTGGTTCTGTGTGTGCGAGAGCAGGTG
CACGCTGAACAGGGGACAAAGCCAGCTGAACTGTGCTCTACTCTTGGGGCAATATGCTTGCCATCCCAGG
CAGGTGAAGAGAAAGGAAGCATATTTCAGCATTGTGTGTTTGCATTTGTTTTATCACAAATCACTCACTG
CAAGGATGAACCTCTCCTTACTAAACTACTGTTCCCAAGAAGCTTGTGAAGCAAGCAGGTGTTAGTACCT
TCAGAAAAGGAACATAAGCATTTATTCATGAGAGCTCGGGCTGGGCATAAAAGTCAGGGCAGAGCCATCT
ATTGCTTACATTTGCTTCTGGGATCCAGATCTTTCGAAGCTAGCGCTACCGGTCGCCACCATGGTCTCCA
AGGGCGAGGAGCTGTTCACCGGGGTGGTGCCCATCCTGGTCGAGCTGGACGGCGATGTCAACGGCCACAA
GTTCAGCGTGTCCGGCGAGGGCGAGGGCGATGCCACCTACGGCAAGCTGACCCTGAAGCTGATCTGCACC
ACCGGCAAGCTGCCCGTGCCCTGGCCCACCCTCGTGACCACCCTGGGCTACGGCGTGCAGTGCTTCGCCC
GCTACCCCGACCACATGAAGCAGCACGACTTCTTCAAGTCCGCCATGCCCGAAGGCTACGTCCAGGAGCG
CACCATCTTCTTCAAAGACGACGGCAACTACAAGACCCGCGCCGAGGTGAAGTTCGAGGGCGACACCCTG
GTGAACCGCATCGAGCTGAAGGGCATCGACTTCAAGGAGGACGGCAACATCCTGGGGCACAAGCTGGAGT
ACAACTACAACAGCCACAACGTCTATATCACCGCCGACAAGCAGAAGAACGGCATCAAGGCCAACTTCAA
GATCCGCCACAACATCGAGGACGGCGGCGTGCAGCTCGCCGACCACTACCAGCAGAACACCCCCATCGGC
GACGGCCCCGTGCTGCTGCCCGACAACCACTACCTGAGCTACCAGTCCAAGCTGAGCAAAGACCCCAACG
AGAAGCGCGATCACATGGTCCTGCTGGAGTTCGTGACCGCCGCCGGGATCACTCTCGGCATGGACGAGCT
GTACAAGGGCTCTGGTGCTACCAACTTCTCACTGTTGAAACAGGCAGGGGATGTAGAGGAGAATCCAGGG
CCTGGTGCTAGTGGAGACTACAAAGACCATGACGGAGATTATAAAGATCATGACATCGATTACAAGGATG
ACGATGACAAGTCCGGACTCAGATCTGGAGGCTCCGGAGGCCCAGAGCCAGCGAAGTCTGCTCCCGCCCC
GAAAAAGGGCTCCAAGAAGGCGGTGACTAAGGCGCAGAAGAAAGGCGGCAAGAAGCGCAAGCGCAGCCGC
AAGGAGAGCTATTCCATCTATGTGTATAAGGTTCTGAAGCAGGTCCACCCTGACACCGGCATTTCGTCCA
AGGCCATGGGCATCATGAACTCGTTTGTGAACGACATTTTCGAGCGCATCGCAGGTGAGGCTTCCCGCCT
GGCGCATTACAACAAGCGCTCGACCATCACCTCCAGGGAGATCCAGACGGCCGTGCGCCTGCTGCTGCCT
GGGGAGTTGGCCAAGCACGCCGTGTCCGAGGGTACTAAGGCCATCACCAAGTACACCAGCGCTAAGTAAT
GAGGCGCGCCGCGGCCGCGAATTCGATATCATAATCAACCTCTGGATTACAAAATTTGTGAAAGATTGAC
TGGTATTCTTAACTATGTTGCTCCTTTTACGCTATGTGGATACGCTGCTTTAATGCCTTTGTATCATGCT
ATTGCTTCCCGTATGGCTTTCATTTTCTCCTCCTTGTATAAATCCTGGTTAGTTCTTGCCACGGCGGAAC
TCATCGCCGCCTGCCTTGCCCGCTGCTGGACAGGGGCTCGGCTGTTGGGCACTGACAATTCCGTGGCTCG
AGAGATCTTCGACTGTGCCTTCTAGTTGCCAGCCATCTGTTGTTTGCCCCTCCCCCGTGCCTTCCTTGAC
CCTGGAAGGTGCCACTCCCACTGTCCTTTCCTAATAAAATGAGGAAATTGCATCGCATTGTCTGAGTAGG
TGTCATTCTATTCTGGGGGGTGGGGTGGGGCAGGACAGCAAGGGGGAGGATTGGGAAGACAATAGCAGGC
ATGAGATCTCACGTGCGGACCGAGCGGCCGCAGGAACCCCTAGTGATGGAGTTGGCCACTCCCTCTCTGC
GCGCTCGCTCGCTCACTGAGGCCGGGCGACCAAAGGTCGCCCGACGCCCGGGCTTTGCCCGGGCGGCCTC
AGTGAGCGAGCGAGCGCGCAGCTGCCTGCAGGGGCGCCTATCAGCACACAATTGCCCATTATACGCGCGT
ATAATGGACTATTGTGTGCTGATATGATGCGGTATTTTCTCCTTACGCATCTGTGCGGTATTTCACACCG
CATA
[95 nt withheld, positions 3155-3249]
T
[46 nt withheld, positions 3251-3296]
C
[141 nt withheld, positions 3298-3438]
CCTTTGACGTTGGAGTCCACGTTCTTT
[37 nt withheld, positions 3466-3502]
ACTCTATCTCGGGCTATTCTTTTGATTTATAAGGGATTTTGCCGATTTCGGTCTATTGGTTAAAAAATGA
GCTGATTTAACAAAAATTTAACGCGAATTTTAACAAAATATTAACGTTTACAATTTTATGGTGCACTCTC
AGTACAATCTGCTCTGATGCCGCATAGTTAAGCCAGCCCCGACACCCGCCAACACCCGCTGACGCGCCCT
GACGGGCTTGTCTGCTCCCGGCATCCGCTTACAGACAAGCTGTGACCGTCTCCGGGAGCTGCATGTGTCA
GAGGTTTTCACCGTCATCACCGAAACGCGCGAGACGAAAGGGCCTCGTGATACGCCTATTTTTATAGGTT
AATGTCATGATAATAATGGTTTCTTAGACGTCAGGTGGCACTTTTCGGGGAAATGTGCGCGGAACCCCTA
TTTGTTTATTTTTCTAAATACATTCAAATATGTATCCGCTCATGAGACAATAACCCTGATAAATGCTTCA
ATAATATTGAAAAAGGAAGAGTATGAGTATTCAACATTTCCGTGTCGCCCTTATTCCCTTTTTTGCGGCA
TTTTGCCTTCCTGTTTTTGCTCACCCAGAAACGCTGGTGAAAGTAAAAGATGCTGAAGATCAGTTGGGTG
CACGAGTGGGTTACATCGAACTGGATCTCAACAGCGGTAAGATCCTTGAGAGTTTTCGCCCCGAAGAACG
TTTTCCAATGATGAGCACTTTTAAAGTTCTGCTATGTGGCGCGGTATTATCCCGTATTGACGCCGGGCAA
GAGCAACTCGGTCGCCGCATACACTATTCTCAGAATGACTTGGTTGAGTACTCACCAGTCACAGAAAAGC
ATCTTACGGATGGCATGACAGTAAGAGAATTATGCAGTGCTGCCATAACCATGAGTGATAACACTGCGGC
CAACTTACTTCTGACAACGATCGGAGGACCGAAGGAGCTAACCGCTTTTTTGCACAACATGGGGGATCAT
GTAACTCGCCTTGATCGTTGGGAACCGGAGCTGAATGAAGCCATACCAAACGACGAGCGTGACACCACGA
TGCCTGTAGCAATGGCAACAACGTTGCGCAAACTATTAACTGGCGAACTACTTACTCTAGCTTCCCGGCA
ACAATTAATAGACTGGATGGAGGCGGATAAAGTTGCAGGACCACTTCTGCGCTCGGCCCTTCCGGCTGGC
TGGTTTATTGCTGATAAATCTGGAGCCGGTGAGCGTGGGTCTCGCGGTATCATTGCAGCACTGGGGCCAG
ATGGTAAGCCCTCCCGTATCGTAGTTATCTACACGACGGGGAGTCAGGCAACTATGGATGAACGAAATAG
ACAGATCGCTGAGATAGGTGCCTCACTGATTAAGCATTGGTAACTGTCAGACCAAGTTTACTCATATATA
CTTTAGATTGATTTAAAACTTCATTTTTAATTTAAAAGGATCTAGGTGAAGATCCTTTTTGATAATCTCA
TGACCAAAATCCCTTAACGTGAGTTTTCGTTCCACTGAGCGTCAGACCCCGTAGAAAAGATCAAAGGATC
TTCTTGAGATCCTTTTTTTCTGCGCGTAATCTGCTGCTTGCAAACAAAAAAACCACCGCTACCAGCGGTG
GTTTGTTTGCCGGATCAAGAGCTACCAACTCTTTTTCCGAAGGTAACTGGCTTCAGCAGAGCGCAGATAC
CAAATACTGTTCTTCTAGTGTAGCCGTAGTTAGGCCACCACTTCAAGAACTCTGTAGCACCGCCTACATA
CCTCGCTCTGCTAATCCTGTTACCAGTGGCTGCTGCCAGTGGCGATAAGTCGTGTCTTACCGGGTTGGAC
TCAAGACGATAGTTACCGGATAAGGCGCAGCGGTCGGGCTGAACGGGGGGTTCGTGCACACAGCCCAGCT
TGGAGCGAACGACCTACACCGAACTGAGATACCTACAGCGTGAGCTATGAGAAAGCGCCACGCTTCCCGA
AGGGAGAAAGGCGGACAGGTATCCGGTAAGCGGCAGGGTCGGAACAGGAGAGCGCACGAGGGAGCTTCCA
GGGGGAAACGCCTGGTATCTTTATAGTCCTGTCGGGTTTCGCCACCTCTGACTTGAGCGTCGATTTTTGT
GATGCTCGTCAGGGGGGCGGAGCCTATGGAAAAACGCCAGCAACGCGGCCTTTTTACGGTTCCTGGCCTT
TTGCTGGCCTTTTGCTCATATCAGCACACAATTGCCCATTATACGCGCGTATAATGGACTATTGTGTGCT
GATAACATGT
Features (pLannotate 1.2.2; 21 found; start..end, strand, type, name):
     12..39      +  repeat_region  AAV2 ITR (fragment): inverted terminal repeat of adeno-associated virus serotype 2 inverted
     68..95      +  repeat_region  AAV2 ITR (fragment): inverted terminal repeat of adeno-associated virus serotype 2 inverted
    176..319     -  CDS            TMPRSS3 (fragment): TMPS3_HUMAN - Also known as ECHOS1, TADG12. Experimental evidence at protein level: Swiss-Prot protein existence level 1. Probable serine protease that plays a role in hearing. Acts as a permissive factor for cochlear hair cell survival and activation at the onset of hearing and is required for saccular hair cell survival (By similarity). Activates ENaC (in vitro). From Homo sapiens (Human).
   1111..1827    +  CDS            SYFP2: SYFP2 is a basic (constitutively fluorescent) yellow fluorescent protein published in 2006, derived from Aequorea victoria. It is reported to be a very rapidly-maturing monomer with moderate acid sensitivity.
   1906..1971    +  CDS            3xFLAG: three tandem FLAG® epitope tags, followed by an enterokinase cleavage site
   2002..2379    +  CDS            H2B: human histone H2B; HIST1H2BJ
   2413..2570    +  misc_feature   WPRE (fragment): woodchuck hepatitis virus posttranscriptional regulatory element
   2576..2656    +  misc_feature   WPRE (fragment): woodchuck hepatitis virus posttranscriptional regulatory element
   2673..2784    +  polyA_signal   bGH poly(A) signal: bovine growth hormone polyadenylation signal
   2902..3042    +  repeat_region  AAV2 ITR: inverted terminal repeat of adeno-associated virus serotype 2 inverted
   3049..3076    +  misc_feature   telR: telR; telomeric sequence from coliphage N15
   3077..3104    +  misc_feature   telL: telL; telomeric sequence from coliphage N15
   3105..3154    -  misc_feature   bom (fragment): basis of mobility region from pBR322
   3173..3628    +  rep_origin     f1 ori (sequence partly withheld): f1 bacteriophage origin of replication; arrow indicates direction of (+) strand synthesis
   3629..3678    -  misc_feature   bom (fragment): basis of mobility region from pBR322
   3780..3815    -  CDS            rop (fragment): Rop protein, which maintains plasmids at low copy number; rop
   3910..4014    +  promoter       AmpR promoter: bla
   4015..4875    +  CDS            AmpR: β-lactamase; bla; confers resistance to ampicillin, carbenicillin, and related antibiotics
   5046..5634    +  rep_origin     ori: high-copy-number ColE1/pMB1/pBR322/pUC origin of replication
   5691..5718    +  misc_feature   telR: telR; telomeric sequence from coliphage N15
   5719..5746    +  misc_feature   telL: telL; telomeric sequence from coliphage N15
