[The description below was written by a language model from this plasmid's Addgene catalogue record and pLannotate feature annotations shown in this document.]
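Description:
AiP15028 - pAAV-AiE1404m-minBG-SYFP2-P2A-3XFLAG-10aa-H2B-WPRE3-BGHpA (alias CN5028) is a recombinant AAV transfer plasmid of about 5.75 kb, built to test or exploit an enhancer for cell-type-specific transgene expression in the brain. The expression cassette is flanked by AAV2 inverted terminal repeats, which allow it to be packaged into AAV particles; one ITR is annotated in full and the other only as short fragments, a common result of automated annotation or sequencing through these structured repeats. The bacterial backbone carries a high-copy ColE1/pUC-type origin, an f1 origin and an ampicillin resistance gene with its own promoter. Short telR/telL motifs and bom and rop fragments are also annotated in the backbone.

According to the construct name, the AiE1404m enhancer is placed upstream of a minimal beta-globin promoter (minBG), so that transcription depends on enhancer activity in particular cell populations; the record does not state which cell types it targets. Neither the enhancer nor the minimal promoter is annotated as such in the feature table, and the short reverse-strand "TMPRSS3 fragment" hit in this upstream region is most likely a chance similarity rather than a designed element. The payload encodes the yellow fluorescent protein SYFP2, followed by a P2A self-cleaving peptide and a 3xFLAG-tagged human histone H2B joined through a 10-amino-acid linker. One transcript should therefore yield free fluorescent protein that fills the cell plus a separate epitope-tagged, chromatin-bound nuclear marker, which suits both imaging and antibody-based detection of labelled nuclei. A shortened WPRE (WPRE3) enhances expression while saving packaging space, and the bovine growth hormone polyadenylation signal terminates the transcript.
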