Addgene plasmid #229929: AiP15028 - pAAV-AiE1404m-minBG-SYFP2-P2A-3XFLAG-10aa-H2B-WPRE3-BGHpA (Alias: CN5028)
Purpose: AiE1404m is an enhancer sequence, designed to drive AAV-mediated transgene expression in specific brain cell types
Depositing lab: Allen Institute for Brain Science & Jonathan Ting. Depositing organization: Allen Institute. Publication: A suite of enhancer AAVs and transgenic mouse lines for genetic access to cortical cell types. Ben-Simon Y, Hooper M, Narayan S, Daigle TL, Dwivedi D, Way SW, Oster A, Stafford DA, Mich JK, Taormina MJ, Martinez RA, Opitz-Araya X, Roth JR, Alexander JR, Allen S, Amster A, Arbuckle J, Ayala A, Baker PM, Bakken TE, Barcelli T, Barta S, Bendrick J, Bertagnolli D, Bielstein C, Bishwakarma P, Bowlus J, Boyer G, Brouner K, Casian B, Casper T, Chakka AB, Chakrabarty R, Chance RK, Chavan S, Clark M, Colbert K, Collman F, Daniel S, Departee M, DiValentin P, Donadio N, Dotson N, Egdorf T, Fliss T, Gabitto M, Garcia J, Gary A, Gasperini M, Gloe J, Goldy J, Gore BB, Graybuck L, Greisman N, Haeseleer F, Halterman C, Haradon Z, Hastings SD, Helback O, Ho W, Hockemeyer D, Huang C, Huff S, Hunker A, Johansen N, Jones D, Juneau Z, Kalmbach B, Kannan M, Khem S, Kussick E, Kutsal R, Larsen R, Lee C, Lee AY, Leibly M, Lenz GH, Li S, Liang E, Lusk N, Madigan Z, Malloy J, Malone J, McCue R, Melchor J, Mollenkopf T, Moosman S, Morin E, Newman D, Ng L, Ngo K, Omstead V, Otto S, Oyama A, Pena N, Pham T, Phillips E, Pom CA, Potekhina L, Ransford S, Ray PL, Rette D, Reynoldson C, Rimorin C, Rocha D, Ruiz A, Sanchez REA, Sawyer L, Sedeno-Cortes A, Sevigny JP, Shapovalova N, Shepard N, Shulga L, Sigler AR, Siverts L, Soliman S, Somasundaram S, Staats B, Stewart K, Szelenyi E, Tieu M, Trader C, Tran A, van Velthoven CTJ, Walker M, Wang Y, Weed N, Wirthlin M, Wood T, Wynalda B, Yao Z, Zhou T, Ariza J, Dee N, Reding M, Ronellenfitch K, Mufti S, Sunkin SM, Smith KA, Esposito L, Waters J, Thyagarajan B, Yao S, Lein ES, Zeng H, Levi BP, Ngai J, Ting JT, Tasic B. Cell. 2025 May 16:S0092-8674(25)00513-6. doi: 10.1016/j.cell.2025.05.002. PubMed 40403729.
Backbone
  Vector backbone: rAAV
  Vector type: AAV
Growth in bacteria
  Bacterial resistance: Ampicillin, 100 μg/mL
  Growth temperature: 30°C
  Growth strain: NEB Stable
  Copy number: High Copy
Gene/Insert
  Gene/Insert name: SYFP2-P2A-3XFLAG-10aa-H2B
  Species: Synthetic
  Cloning method: Restriction Enzyme; 5′ cloning site Unknown (unknown if destroyed); 3′ cloning site Unknown (unknown if destroyed)
Terms and licenses: Academic/Nonprofit Terms; Industry Terms: Not Available to Industry
Depositor comments: Allen Institute plasmid alias: CN5028
How to cite: AiP15028 - pAAV-AiE1404m-minBG-SYFP2-P2A-3XFLAG-10aa-H2B-WPRE3-BGHpA (Alias: CN5028) was a gift from Allen Institute for Brain Science & Jonathan Ting (Addgene plasmid # 229929 ; http://n2t.net/addgene:229929 ; RRID:Addgene_229929)
